Addgene plasmid #108259: pCA528 CHMP5 159-222
Purpose: Expresses C-terminal 159-222 residues of CHMP5 with non-native N-term cysteine for fluorescent labeling; Internal ID: WISP18-10
Depositing lab: Wesley Sundquist. Depositing organization: University of Utah. Publication: Comprehensive analysis of the human ESCRT-III-MIT domain interactome reveals new cofactors for cytokinetic abscission. Wenzel DM, Mackay DR, Skalicky JJ, Paine EL, Miller MS, Ullman KS, Sundquist WI. Elife. 2022 Sep 15;11:e77779. doi: 10.7554/eLife.77779. PubMed 36107470.
Backbone
  Vector backbone: pCA528
  Backbone size w/o insert (bp): 5597
  Total vector size (bp): 5817
  Vector type: Bacterial Expression
Growth in bacteria
  Bacterial resistance: Kanamycin, 50 μg/mL
  Growth temperature: 37°C
  Growth strain: DH5alpha
  Copy number: Unknown
Gene/Insert
  Gene/Insert name: CHMP5 residues 148-219
  Species: H. sapiens (human)
  Insert size (bp): 222
  Entrez Gene: CHMP5 (a.k.a. C9orf83, CGI-34, HSPC177, PNAS-2, SNF7DC2, Vps60)
  Tag / fusion protein: His-SUMO (N terminal on backbone)
  Cloning method: Restriction Enzyme; 5′ cloning site BsaI (destroyed during cloning); 3′ cloning site BamHI (not destroyed)
  Sequencing primers: 5′ T7 forward; 3′ T7 term
Terms and licenses: Academic/Nonprofit Terms; Industry Terms: Not Available to Industry
Depositor comments: Read the preprint on bioRxiv: https://www.biorxiv.org/content/10.1101/2022.02.09.477148v1
How to cite: pCA528 CHMP5 159-222 was a gift from Wesley Sundquist (Addgene plasmid # 108259 ; http://n2t.net/addgene:108259 ; RRID:Addgene_108259)
