[The description below was written by a language model from this plasmid's Addgene catalogue record and pLannotate feature annotations shown in this document.]
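Description:
pCA528 CHMP5 159-222 is a bacterial expression plasmid built on the pCA528 backbone, a pET-style vector for T7-driven protein production in E. coli. It is propagated through a ColE1/pMB1-type origin accompanied by the bom region and the rop gene, which restrains copy number, and it is selected with kanamycin through an aph(3')-Ia cassette. An f1 origin is also present. The annotated tetracycline-resistance fragments are backbone remnants rather than functional markers.

The expression cassette consists of a T7 promoter followed by a lac operator and the T7 gene 10 ribosome binding site. A plasmid-borne lacI gene keeps transcription repressed until IPTG is added in a host that supplies T7 RNA polymerase, and a T7 terminator closes the unit. The open reading frame begins with the backbone-encoded N-terminal His-SUMO tag (yeast SMT3), which allows nickel-affinity purification and can be removed by a SUMO protease. The insert is a short C-terminal fragment of human CHMP5, an ESCRT-III family protein, cloned between a destroyed BsaI site and a retained BamHI site. It carries a non-native N-terminal cysteine that provides a site for fluorescent labeling.

The record is inconsistent about the fragment boundaries: the name and purpose give residues 159-222, while the insert field lists 148-219. The feature table does not annotate the CHMP5 segment itself. The His and SET1 fragments annotated downstream of the insert region are probably untranslated vector sequence, though the record does not confirm this. The associated study surveyed interactions between human ESCRT-III proteins and MIT domains, which fits use of the labeled peptide in binding assays.
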