Features (pLannotate 1.2.2; 19 found; start..end, strand, type, name):
     12..440     +  rep_origin     f1 ori (sequence partly withheld): f1 bacteriophage origin of replication; arrow indicates direction of (+) strand synthesis
    493..550     +  promoter       AmpR promoter (fragment): bla
    559..1374    -  CDS            KanR: aminoglycoside phosphotransferase; aph(3')-Ia; confers resistance to kanamycin in bacteria or G418 (Geneticin®) in eukaryotes
   1496..2084    +  rep_origin     ori: high-copy-number ColE1/pMB1/pBR322/pUC origin of replication
   2270..2409    -  misc_feature   bom: basis of mobility region from pBR322
   2511..2702    -  CDS            rop: Rop protein, which maintains plasmids at low copy number; rop
   2719..3099    +  CDS            YPB1_ECOLX: Protein predicted: Swiss-Prot protein existence level 4. From Escherichia coli.
   3171..3462    -  CDS            TcR (fragment): tetracycline efflux protein; tet; confers resistance to tetracycline
   3477..3498    -  protein_bind   CAP binding site: CAP binding activates transcription in the presence of cAMP. E. coli catabolite activator protein
   3511..4593    -  CDS            lacI: lac repressor; lacI; The lac repressor binds to the lac operator to inhibit transcription in E. coli. This inhibition can be relieved by adding lactose or isopropyl-β-D-thiogalactopyranoside (IPTG).
   4594..4671    -  promoter       lacI promoter: lacI
   4679..4958    -  CDS            TcR (fragment): tetracycline efflux protein; tet; confers resistance to tetracycline
   4980..4998    +  promoter       T7 promoter: promoter for bacteriophage T7 RNA polymerase
   4999..5023    +  protein_bind   lac operator: The lac repressor binds to the lac operator to inhibit transcription in E. coli. This inhibition can be relieved by adding lactose or isopropyl-β-D-thiogalactopyranoside (IPTG). lac repressor encoded by lacI
   5038..5060    +  RBS            RBS: efficient ribosome binding site from bacteriophage T7 gene 10 (Olins and Rangwala, 1989)
   5095..5385    +  CDS            SUMO: cleavable ubiquitin-like protein tag; S. cerevisiae SMT3 (truncated)
   5657..5674    +  CDS            9xHis (fragment): 9xHis affinity tag
   5684..5733    +  CDS            SET1 (fragment): solubility-enhancement tag derived from T7 phage gene 10B
   5741..5788    +  terminator     T7 terminator: transcription terminator for bacteriophage T7 RNA polymerase
>Addgene plasmid #108259 | pCA528 CHMP5 159-222 | addgene full sequence | sequence record 245261 | Addgene NGS Result
TGGCGAATGGG
[124 nt withheld, positions 12-135]
C
[91 nt withheld, positions 137-227]
A
[49 nt withheld, positions 229-277]
CCTTTGACGTTGGAGTCCACGTTCTTT
[37 nt withheld, positions 305-341]
ACCCTATCTCGGTCTATTCTTTTGATTTATAAGGGATTTTGCCGATTTCGGCCTATTGGTTAAAAAATGA
GCTGATTTAACAAAAATTTAACGCGAATTTTAACAAAATATTAACGCTTACAATTTAGGTGGCACTTTTC
GGGGAAATGTGCGCGGAACCCCTATTTGTTTATTTTTCTAAATACATTCAAATATGTATCCGCTCATGAA
TTAATTCTTAGAAAAACTCATCGAGCATCAAATGAAACTGCAATTTATTCATATCAGGATTATCAATACC
ATATTTTTGAAAAAGCCGTTTCTGTAATGAAGGAGAAAACTCACCGAGGCAGTTCCATAGGATGGCAAGA
TCCTGGTATCGGTCTGCGATTCCGACTCGTCCAACATCAATACAACCTATTAATTTCCCCTCGTCAAAAA
TAAGGTTATCAAGTGAGAAATCACCATGAGTGACGACTGAATCCGGTGAGAATGGCAAAAGTTTATGCAT
TTCTTTCCAGACTTGTTCAACAGGCCAGCCATTACGCTCGTCATCAAAATCACTCGCATCAACCAAACCG
TTATTCATTCGTGATTGCGCCTGAGCGAGACGAAATACGCGATCGCTGTTAAAAGGACAATTACAAACAG
GAATCGAATGCAACCGGCGCAGGAACACTGCCAGCGCATCAACAATATTTTCACCTGAATCAGGATATTC
TTCTAATACCTGGAATGCTGTTTTCCCGGGGATCGCAGTGGTGAGTAACCATGCATCATCAGGAGTACGG
ATAAAATGCTTGATGGTCGGAAGAGGCATAAATTCCGTCAGCCAGTTTAGTCTGACCATCTCATCTGTAA
CATCATTGGCAACGCTACCTTTGCCATGTTTCAGAAACAACTCTGGCGCATCGGGCTTCCCATACAATCG
ATAGATTGTCGCACCTGATTGCCCGACATTATCGCGAGCCCATTTATACCCATATAAATCAGCATCCATG
TTGGAATTTAATCGCGGCCTAGAGCAAGACGTTTCCCGTTGAATATGGCTCATAACACCCCTTGTATTAC
TGTTTATGTAAGCAGACAGTTTTATTGTTCATGACCAAAATCCCTTAACGTGAGTTTTCGTTCCACTGAG
CGTCAGACCCCGTAGAAAAGATCAAAGGATCTTCTTGAGATCCTTTTTTTCTGCGCGTAATCTGCTGCTT
GCAAACAAAAAAACCACCGCTACCAGCGGTGGTTTGTTTGCCGGATCAAGAGCTACCAACTCTTTTTCCG
AAGGTAACTGGCTTCAGCAGAGCGCAGATACCAAATACTGTCCTTCTAGTGTAGCCGTAGTTAGGCCACC
ACTTCAAGAACTCTGTAGCACCGCCTACATACCTCGCTCTGCTAATCCTGTTACCAGTGGCTGCTGCCAG
TGGCGATAAGTCGTGTCTTACCGGGTTGGACTCAAGACGATAGTTACCGGATAAGGCGCAGCGGTCGGGC
TGAACGGGGGGTTCGTGCACACAGCCCAGCTTGGAGCGAACGACCTACACCGAACTGAGATACCTACAGC
GTGAGCTATGAGAAAGCGCCACGCTTCCCGAAGGGAGAAAGGCGGACAGGTATCCGGTAAGCGGCAGGGT
CGGAACAGGAGAGCGCACGAGGGAGCTTCCAGGGGGAAACGCCTGGTATCTTTATAGTCCTGTCGGGTTT
CGCCACCTCTGACTTGAGCGTCGATTTTTGTGATGCTCGTCAGGGGGGCGGAGCCTATGGAAAAACGCCA
GCAACGCGGCCTTTTTACGGTTCCTGGCCTTTTGCTGGCCTTTTGCTCACATGTTCTTTCCTGCGTTATC
CCCTGATTCTGTGGATAACCGTATTACCGCCTTTGAGTGAGCTGATACCGCTCGCCGCAGCCGAACGACC
GAGCGCAGCGAGTCAGTGAGCGAGGAAGCGGAAGAGCGCCTGATGCGGTATTTTCTCCTTACGCATCTGT
GCGGTATTTCACACCGCAATGGTGCACTCTCAGTACAATCTGCTCTGATGCCGCATAGTTAAGCCAGTAT
ACACTCCGCTATCGCTACGTGACTGGGTCATGGCTGCGCCCCGACACCCGCCAACACCCGCTGACGCGCC
CTGACGGGCTTGTCTGCTCCCGGCATCCGCTTACAGACAAGCTGTGACCGTCTCCGGGAGCTGCATGTGT
CAGAGGTTTTCACCGTCATCACCGAAACGCGCGAGGCAGCTGCGGTAAAGCTCATCAGCGTGGTCGTGAA
GCGATTCACAGATGTCTGCCTGTTCATCCGCGTCCAGCTCGTTGAGTTTCTCCAGAAGCGTTAATGTCTG
GCTTCTGATAAAGCGGGCCATGTTAAGGGCGGTTTTTTCCTGTTTGGTCACTGATGCCTCCGTGTAAGGG
GGATTTCTGTTCATGGGGGTAATGATACCGATGAAACGAGAGAGGATGCTCACGATACGGGTTACTGATG
ATGAACATGCCCGGTTACTGGAACGTTGTGAGGGTAAACAACTGGCGGTATGGATGCGGCGGGACCAGAG
AAAAATCACTCAGGGTCAATGCCAGCGCTTCGTTAATACAGATGTAGGTGTTCCACAGGGTAGCCAGCAG
CATCCTGCGATGCAGATCCGGAACATAATGGTGCAGGGCGCTGACTTCCGCGTTTCCAGACTTTACGAAA
CACGGAAACCGAAGACCATTCATGTTGTTGCTCAGGTCGCAGACGTTTTGCAGCAGCAGTCGCTTCACGT
TCGCTCGCGTATCGGTGATTCATTCTGCTAACCAGTAAGGCAACCCCGCCAGCCTAGCCGGGTCCTCAAC
GACAGGAGCACGATCATGCGCACCCGTGGGGCCGCCATGCCGGCGATAATGGCCTGCTTCTCGCCGAAAC
GTTTGGTGGCGGGACCAGTGACGAAGGCTTGAGCGAGGGCGTGCAAGATTCCGAATACCGCAAGCGACAG
GCCGATCATCGTCGCGCTCCAGCGAAAGCGGTCCTCGCCGAAAATGACCCAGAGCGCTGCCGGCACCTGT
CCTACGAGTTGCATGATAAAGAAGACAGTCATAAGTGCGGCGACGATAGTCATGCCCCGCGCCCACCGGA
AGGAGCTGACTGGGTTGAAGGCTCTCAAGGGCATCGGTCGAGATCCCGGTGCCTAATGAGTGAGCTAACT
TACATTAATTGCGTTGCGCTCACTGCCCGCTTTCCAGTCGGGAAACCTGTCGTGCCAGCTGCATTAATGA
ATCGGCCAACGCGCGGGGAGAGGCGGTTTGCGTATTGGGCGCCAGGGTGGTTTTTCTTTTCACCAGTGAG
ACGGGCAACAGCTGATTGCCCTTCACCGCCTGGCCCTGAGAGAGTTGCAGCAAGCGGTCCACGCTGGTTT
GCCCCAGCAGGCGAAAATCCTGTTTGATGGTGGTTAACGGCGGGATATAACATGAGCTGTCTTCGGTATC
GTCGTATCCCACTACCGAGATATCCGCACCAACGCGCAGCCCGGACTCGGTAATGGCGCGCATTGCGCCC
AGCGCCATCTGATCGTTGGCAACCAGCATCGCAGTGGGAACGATGCCCTCATTCAGCATTTGCATGGTTT
GTTGAAAACCGGACATGGCACTCCAGTCGCCTTCCCGTTCCGCTATCGGCTGAATTTGATTGCGAGTGAG
ATATTTATGCCAGCCAGCCAGACGCAGACGCGCCGAGACAGAACTTAATGGGCCCGCTAACAGCGCGATT
TGCTGGTGACCCAATGCGACCAGATGCTCCACGCCCAGTCGCGTACCGTCTTCATGGGAGAAAATAATAC
TGTTGATGGGTGTCTGGTCAGAGACATCAAGAAATAACGCCGGAACATTAGTGCAGGCAGCTTCCACAGC
AATGGCATCCTGGTCATCCAGCGGATAGTTAATGATCAGCCCACTGACGCGTTGCGCGAGAAGATTGTGC
ACCGCCGCTTTACAGGCTTCGACGCCGCTTCGTTCTACCATCGACACCACCACGCTGGCACCCAGTTGAT
CGGCGCGAGATTTAATCGCCGCGACAATTTGCGACGGCGCGTGCAGGGCCAGACTGGAGGTGGCAACGCC
AATCAGCAACGACTGTTTGCCCGCCAGTTGTTGTGCCACGCGGTTGGGAATGTAATTCAGCTCCGCCATC
GCCGCTTCCACTTTTTCCCGCGTTTTCGCAGAAACGTGGCTGGCCTGGTTCACCACGCGGGAAACGGTCT
GATAAGAGACACCGGCATACTCTGCGACATCGTATAACGTTACTGGTTTCACATTCACCACCCTGAATTG
ACTCTCTTCCGGGCGCTATCATGCCATACCGCGAAAGGTTTTGCGCCATTCGATGGTGTCCGGGATCTCG
ACGCTCTCCCTTATGCGACTCCTGCATTAGGAAGCAGCCCAGTAGTAGGTTGAGGCCGTTGAGCACCGCC
GCCGCAAGGAATGGTGCATGCAAGGAGATGGCGCCCAACAGTCCCCCGGCCACGGGGCCTGCCACCATAC
CCACGCCGAAACAAGCGCTCATGAGCCCGAAGTGGCGAGCCCGATCTTCCCCATCGGTGATGTCGGCGAT
ATAGGCGCCAGCAACCGCACCTGTGGCGCCGGTGATGCCGGCCACGATGCGTCCGGCGTAGAGGATCGAG
ATCTCGATCCCGCGAAATTAATACGACTCACTATAGGGGAATTGTGAGCGGATAACAATTCCCCTCTAGA
AATAATTTTGTTTAACTTTAAGAAGGAGATATACATATGGGTCATCACCATCATCACCATGGTTCGGACT
CAGAAGTCAATCAAGAAGCTAAGCCAGAGGTCAAGCCAGAAGTCAAGCCTGAGACTCACATCAATTTAAA
GGTGTCCGATGGATCTTCAGAGATCTTCTTCAAGATCAAAAAGACCACTCCTTTAAGAAGGCTGATGGAA
GCGTTCGCTAAAAGACAGGGTAAGGAAATGGACTCCTTAAGATTCTTGTACGACGGTATTAGAATTCAAG
CTGATCAGACCCCTGAAGATTTGGACATGGAGGATAACGATATTATTGAGGCTCACAGAGAACAGATTGG
TGGTGGGTGCGCACTGAGTCGCAGTTATGGCACCCCAGAACTGGATGAAGATGATTTAGAAGCAGAGTTG
GATGCACTAGGTGATGAGCTTCTGGCTGATGAAGACAGTTCTTATTTGGATGAGGCAGCATCTGCACCTG
CAATTCCAGAAGGTGTTCCCACTGATACAAAAAACAAGGATGGAGTTCTGGTGGATGAATTTGGATTGCC
ACAGATCCCTGCTTCATGAGGATCCGAATTCGAGCTCCGTCGACAAGCTTGCGGCCGCACTCGAGCACCA
CCACCACCACCACTGAGATCCGGCTGCTAACAAAGCCCGAAAGGAAGCTGAGTTGGCTGCTGCCACCGCT
GAGCAATAACTAGCATAACCCCTTGGGGCCTCTAAACGGGTCTTGAGGGGTTTTTTGCTGAAAGGAGGAA
CTATATCCGGAT
